Addgene plasmid #81750: pDONR223_CD79B_WT
Purpose: Gateway Donor vector containing CD79B , part of the Target Accelerator Plasmid Collection.
Depositing lab: Jesse Boehm & William Hahn & David Root. Depositing organization: Broad Institute. Publication: Systematic Functional Interrogation of Rare Cancer Variants Identifies Oncogenic Alleles. Kim E, Ilic N, Shrestha Y, Zou L, Kamburov A, Zhu C, Yang X, Lubonja R, Tran N, Nguyen C, Lawrence MS, Piccioni F, Bagul M, Doench JG, Chouinard CR, Wu X, Hogstrom L, Natoli T, Tamayo P, Horn H, Corsello SM, Lage K, Root DE, Subramanian A, Golub TR, Getz G, Boehm JS, Hahn WC. Cancer Discov. 2016 Jul;6(7):714-26. doi: 10.1158/2159-8290.CD-16-0160. Epub 2016 May 4. PubMed 27147599.
Backbone
  Vector backbone: pDONR223
  Backbone manufacturer: Invitrogen
  Backbone size w/o insert (bp): 2790
  Vector type: Gateway Entry vector
Growth in bacteria
  Bacterial resistance: Spectinomycin, 50 μg/mL
  Growth temperature: 37°C
  Growth strain: DH5alpha
  Copy number: High Copy
Gene/Insert
  Gene/Insert name: CD79B (alt name: NM_000626.3)
  Species: H. sapiens (human)
  Mutation: WT
  Entrez Gene: CD79B (a.k.a. AGM6, B29, IGB, Igbeta)
  Promoter: None
  Cloning method: Gateway Cloning
  Sequencing primers: 5′ M13pUC-fwd; 3′ M13-Rev
Terms and licenses: Academic/Nonprofit Terms; Industry Terms: Not Available to Industry
Depositor comments: Closed state: stop codon immediately follows insert
How to cite: pDONR223_CD79B_WT was a gift from Jesse Boehm & William Hahn & David Root (Addgene plasmid # 81750 ; http://n2t.net/addgene:81750 ; RRID:Addgene_81750)
