[The description below was written by a language model from this plasmid's Addgene catalogue record and pLannotate feature annotations shown in this document.]
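Description:
pDONR223_CD79B_WT is a Gateway entry clone built on the Invitrogen pDONR223 backbone and belongs to the Target Accelerator Plasmid Collection, a resource assembled for systematic functional testing of cancer-associated genes and variants. It is a small bacterial plasmid (the sequenced record is about 3.5 kb) that replicates in E. coli from a high-copy ColE1/pUC-type origin and is selected with spectinomycin through the aadA (SmR) aminoglycoside adenylyltransferase gene. An integron-derived Pc promoter fragment and a remnant of a gentamicin resistance gene lie upstream of this marker.

The insert is the wild-type human CD79B open reading frame (reference transcript NM_000626.3). It encodes the Igβ/B29 subunit that cooperates with CD79A to initiate signalling from the B-cell antigen receptor complex. The coding sequence is flanked on both sides by attL-type recombination sites; the annotation software labels both as attL3, but they serve as the pair of sites used in the LR Clonase reaction. The clone is in the "closed" configuration, with a stop codon immediately after the ORF, so the native protein would be made without C-terminal fusion to any tag supplied by a destination vector. No promoter drives the insert in this plasmid, so it is not an expression construct. rrnB T1 and T2 terminators upstream of the cassette insulate it from read-through transcription, a T7 promoter sits just outside the downstream att site pointing back toward the insert, and short lacI and lacZα fragments are backbone remnants. The plasmid is meant as a sequence-verified source of CD79B for transfer into Gateway destination vectors, and as the wild-type reference for mutant alleles in the collection.
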