Features (pLannotate 1.2.2; 12 found; start..end, strand, type, name):
    121..213     +  CDS            lacI (fragment): lac repressor; lacI; The lac repressor binds to the lac operator to inhibit transcription in E. coli. This inhibition can be relieved by adding lactose or isopropyl-β-D-thiogalactopyranoside (IPTG).
    268..295     -  terminator     rrnB T2 terminator: transcription terminator T2 from the E. coli rrnB gene
    427..470     +  terminator     rrnB T1 terminator: Escherichia coli rrnB; transcription terminator T1 from the E. coli rrnB gene
    517..553     -  CDS            lacZα (fragment): LacZα fragment of β-galactosidase; lacZ fragment
    570..665     +  protein_bind   attL3: mutant version of attL; recombination site for the Gateway® LR reaction LR Clonase™
    671..1357    +  CDS            CD79B: CD79B_HUMAN - Also known as B29, IGB. Experimental evidence at protein level: Swiss-Prot protein existence level 1. Required in cooperation with CD79A for initiation of the signal transduction cascade activated by the B-cell antigen receptor complex (BCR) which leads to internalization of the complex, trafficking to late endosomes and antigen presentation. Enhances phosphorylation of CD79A, possibly by recruiting kinases which phosphorylate CD79A or by recruiting proteins which bind to CD79A and protect it from dephosphorylation. From Homo sapiens (Human).
   1365..1460    -  protein_bind   attL3: mutant version of attL; recombination site for the Gateway® LR reaction LR Clonase™
   1479..1497    -  promoter       T7 promoter: promoter for bacteriophage T7 RNA polymerase
   1687..1710    +  promoter       Pc promoter (fragment): intI1 (promoter lies within the coding sequence); class 1 integron promoter
   1886..1942    +  CDS            GmR (fragment): gentamycin acetyltransferase; aacC1; confers resistance to gentamycin
   1949..2740    +  CDS            SmR: aminoglycoside adenylyltransferase (Murphy, 1985); aadA; confers resistance to spectinomycin and streptomycin
   2833..3421    +  rep_origin     ori: high-copy-number ColE1/pMB1/pBR322/pUC origin of replication
>Addgene plasmid #81750 | pDONR223_CD79B_WT | addgene full sequence | sequence record 168839 | Addgene NGS Result
CTTTCCTGCGTTATCCCCTGATTCTGTGGATAACCGTATTACCGCCTTTGAGTGAGCTGATACCGCTCGC
CGCAGCCGAACGACCGAGCGCAGCGAGTCAGTGAGCGAGGAAGCGGAAGAGCGCCCAATACGCAAACCGC
CTCTCCCCGCGCGTTGGCCGATTCATTAATGCAGCTGGCACGACAGGTTTCCCGACTGGAAAGCGGGCAG
TGAGCGCAACGCAATTAATACGCGTACCGCTAGCCAGGAAGAGTTTGTAGAAACGCAAAAAGGCCATCCG
TCAGGATGGCCTTCTGCTTAGTTTGATGCCTGGCAGTTTATGGCGGGCGTCCTGCCCGCCACCCTCCGGG
CCGTTGCTTCACAACGTTCAAATCCGCTCCCGGCGGATTTGTCCTACTCAGGAGAGCGTTCACCGACAAA
CAACAGATAAAACGAAAGGCCCAGTCTTCCGACTGAGCCTTTCGTTTTATTTGATGCCTGGCAGTTCCCT
ACTCTCGCGTTAACGCTAGCATGGATGTTTTCCCAGTCACGACGTTGTAAAACGACGGCCAGTCTTAAGC
TCGGGCCCCAAATAATGATTTTATTTTGACTGATAGTGACCTGTTCGTTGCAACAAATTGATGAGCAATG
CTTTTTTATAATGCCAACTTTGTACAAAAAAGTTGGCACCATGGCCAGGCTGGCGTTGTCTCCTGTGCCC
AGCCACTGGATGGTGGCGTTGCTGCTGCTGCTCTCAGCTGAGCCAGTACCAGCAGCCAGATCGGAGGACC
GGTACCGGAATCCCAAAGGTAGTGCTTGTTCGCGGATCTGGCAGAGCCCACGTTTCATAGCCAGGAAACG
GGGCTTCACGGTGAAAATGCACTGCTACATGAACAGCGCCTCCGGCAATGTGAGCTGGCTCTGGAAGCAG
GAGATGGACGAGAATCCCCAGCAGCTGAAGCTGGAAAAGGGCCGCATGGAAGAGTCCCAGAACGAATCTC
TCGCCACCCTCACCATCCAAGGCATCCGGTTTGAGGACAATGGCATCTACTTCTGCCAGCAGAAGTGCAA
CAACACCTCGGAGGTCTACCAGGGCTGCGGCACAGAGCTGCGAGTCATGGGATTCAGCACCTTGGCACAG
CTGAAGCAGAGGAACACGCTGAAGGATGGTATCATCATGATCCAGACGCTGCTGATCATCCTCTTCATCA
TCGTGCCTATCTTCCTGCTGCTGGACAAGGATGACAGCAAGGCTGGCATGGAGGAAGATCACACCTACGA
GGGCCTGGACATTGACCAGACAGCCACCTATGAGGACATAGTGACGCTGCGGACAGGGGAAGTGAAGTGG
TCTGTAGGTGAGCACCCAGGCCAGGAGTGATTGCCAACTTTCTTGTACAAAGTTGGCATTATAAGAAAGC
ATTGCTTATCAATTTGTTGCAACGAACAGGTCACTATCAGTCAAAATAAAATCATTATTTGCCATCCAGC
TGATATCCCCTATAGTGAGTCGTATTACATGGTCATAGCTGTTTCCTGGCAGCTCTGGCCCGTGTCTCAA
AATCTCTGATGTTACATTGCACAAGATAAAAATATATCATCATGCCTCCTCTAGACCAGCCAGGACAGAA
ATGCCTCGACTTCGCTGCTACCCAAGGTTGCCGGGTGACGCACACCGTGGAAACGGATGAAGGCACGAAC
CCAGTGGACATAAGCCTGTTCGGTTCGTAAGCTGTAATGCAAGTAGCGTATGCGCTCACGCAACTGGTCC
AGAACCTTGACCGAACGCAGCGGTGGTAACGGCGCAGTGGCGGTTTTCATGGCTTGTTATGACTGTTTTT
TTGGGGTACAGTCTATGCCTCGGGCATCCAAGCAGCAAGCGCGTTACGCCGTGGGTCGATGTTTGATGTT
ATGGAGCAGCAACGATGTTACGCAGCAGGGCAGTCGCCCTAAAACAAAGTTAAACATTATGAGGGAAGCG
GTGATCGCCGAAGTATCGACTCAACTATCAGAGGTAGTTGGCGTCATCGAGCGCCATCTCGAACCGACGT
TGCTGGCCGTACATTTGTACGGCTCCGCAGTGGATGGCGGCCTGAAGCCACACAGTGATATTGATTTGCT
GGTTACGGTGACCGTAAGGCTTGATGAAACAACGCGGCGAGCTTTGATCAACGACCTTTTGGAAACTTCG
GCTTCCCCTGGAGAGAGCGAGATTCTCCGCGCTGTAGAAGTCACCATTGTTGTGCACGACGACATCATTC
CGTGGCGTTATCCAGCTAAGCGCGAACTGCAATTTGGAGAATGGCAGCGCAATGACATTCTTGCAGGTAT
CTTCGAGCCAGCCACGATCGACATTGATCTGGCTATCTTGCTGACAAAAGCAAGAGAACATAGCGTTGCC
TTGGTAGGTCCAGCGGCGGAGGAACTCTTTGATCCGGTTCCTGAACAGGATCTATTTGAGGCGCTAAATG
AAACCTTAACGCTATGGAACTCGCCGCCCGACTGGGCTGGCGATGAGCGAAATGTAGTGCTTACGTTGTC
CCGCATTTGGTACAGCGCAGTAACCGGCAAAATCGCGCCGAAGGATGTCGCTGCCGACTGGGCAATGGAG
CGCCTGCCGGCCCAGTATCAGCCCGTCATACTTGAAGCTAGACAGGCTTATCTTGGACAAGAAGAAGATC
GCTTGGCCTCGCGCGCAGATCAGTTGGAAGAATTTGTCCACTACGTGAAAGGCGAGATCACCAAGGTAGT
CGGCAAATAACCCTCGAGCCACCCATGACCAAAATCCCTTAACGTGAGTTACGCGTCGTTCCACTGAGCG
TCAGACCCCGTAGAAAAGATCAAAGGATCTTCTTGAGATCCTTTTTTTCTGCGCGTAATCTGCTGCTTGC
AAACAAAAAAACCACCGCTACCAGCGGTGGTTTGTTTGCCGGATCAAGAGCTACCAACTCTTTTTCCGAA
GGTAACTGGCTTCAGCAGAGCGCAGATACCAAATACTGTTCTTCTAGTGTAGCCGTAGTTAGGCCACCAC
TTCAAGAACTCTGTAGCACCGCCTACATACCTCGCTCTGCTAATCCTGTTACCAGTGGCTGCTGCCAGTG
GCGATAAGTCGTGTCTTACCGGGTTGGACTCAAGACGATAGTTACCGGATAAGGCGCAGCGGTCGGGCTG
AACGGGGGGTTCGTGCACACAGCCCAGCTTGGAGCGAACGACCTACACCGAACTGAGATACCTACAGCGT
GAGCTATGAGAAAGCGCCACGCTTCCCGAAGGGAGAAAGGCGGACAGGTATCCGGTAAGCGGCAGGGTCG
GAACAGGAGAGCGCACGAGGGAGCTTCCAGGGGGAAACGCCTGGTATCTTTATAGTCCTGTCGGGTTTCG
CCACCTCTGACTTGAGCGTCGATTTTTGTGATGCTCGTCAGGGGGGCGGAGCCTATGGAAAAACGCCAGC
AACGCGGCCTTTTTACGGTTCCTGGCCTTTTGCTGGCCTTTTGCTCACATGTT
