>Addgene plasmid #81750 | pDONR223_CD79B_WT | depositor partial sequence | sequence record 155069 | Insert sequence
ATGGCCAGGCTGGCGTTGTCTCCTGTGCCCAGCCACTGGATGGTGGCGTTGCTGCTGCTGCTCTCAGCTG
AGCCAGTACCAGCAGCCAGATCGGAGGACCGGTACCGGAATCCCAAAGGTAGTGCTTGTTCGCGGATCTG
GCAGAGCCCACGTTTCATAGCCAGGAAACGGGGCTTCACGGTGAAAATGCACTGCTACATGAACAGCGCC
TCCGGCAATGTGAGCTGGCTCTGGAAGCAGGAGATGGACGAGAATCCCCAGCAGCTGAAGCTGGAAAAGG
GCCGCATGGAAGAGTCCCAGAACGAATCTCTCGCCACCCTCACCATCCAAGGCATCCGGTTTGAGGACAA
TGGCATCTACTTCTGCCAGCAGAAGTGCAACAACACCTCGGAGGTCTACCAGGGCTGCGGCACAGAGCTG
CGAGTCATGGGATTCAGCACCTTGGCACAGCTGAAGCAGAGGAACACGCTGAAGGATGGTATCATCATGA
TCCAGACGCTGCTGATCATCCTCTTCATCATCGTGCCTATCTTCCTGCTGCTGGACAAGGATGACAGCAA
GGCTGGCATGGAGGAAGATCACACCTACGAGGGCCTGGACATTGACCAGACAGCCACCTATGAGGACATA
GTGACGCTGCGGACAGGGGAAGTGAAGTGGTCTGTAGGTGAGCACCCAGGCCAGGAG
