>Addgene plasmid #81750 | pDONR223_CD79B_WT | addgene partial sequence | sequence record 160379 | M13-F20 5'-TGTAAAACGACGGCCAGT-3'
TTTTATTTTGACTGATAGTGACCTGTTCGTTGCAACAAATTGATGAGCAATGCTTTTTTATAATGCCAAC
TTTGTACAAAAAAGTTGGCACCATGGCCAGGCTGGCGTTGTCTCCTGTGCCCAGCCACTGGATGGTGGCG
TTGCTGCTGCTGCTCTCAGCTGAGCCAGTACCAGCAGCCAGATCGGAGGACCGGTACCGGAATCCCAAAG
GTAGTGCTTGTTCGCGGATCTGGCAGAGCCCACGTTTCATAGCCAGGAAACGGGGCTTCACGGTGAAAAT
GCACTGCTACATGAACAGCGCCTCCGGCAATGTGAGCTGGCTCTGGAAGCAGGAGATGGACGAGAATCCC
CAGCAGCTGAAGCTGGAAAAGGGCCGCATGGAAGAGTCCCAGAACGAATCTCTCGCCACCCTCACCATCC
AAGGCATCCGGTTTGAGGACAATGGCATCTACTTCTGCCAGCAGAAGTGCAACAACACCTCGGAGGTCTA
CCAGGGCTGCGGCACAGAGCTGCGAGTCATGGGATTCAGCACCTTGGCACAGCTGAAGCAGAGGAACACG
CTGAAGGATGGTATCATCATGATCCAGACGCTGCTGATCATCCTCTTCATCATCGTGCCTATCTTCCTGC
TGCTGGACAAGGATGACAGCAAGGCTGGCATGGAGGAAGATCACACCTACGAGGGCCTGGACATTGACCA
GACAGCCACCTATGAGGACATAGTGACGCTGCGGACAGGGGAAGTGAAGTGGTCTGTAGGTGAGCACCCA
GGCCAGGAGTGATTGCCAACTTTCTTGTACAAAGTTGGCATTATAAGAAAGCATTGCTTATCAATTTGTT
GCAACGAACAGGTCACTATCAGTCAAAATAAAATCATTATTTGCCATCCAGCTGATATCCCCTATAGTGA
GTCGTATTACATGGTCATAGCTGTTTCCTGGCAGCTCTGGCCCGTGTCTCAAAATCTCTGATGTTACATT
GC
